>Addgene plasmid #82296 | pDONR223_CDK2_WT | addgene full sequence | sequence record 165376 | Addgene NGS result
GGGTTGGACTCAAGACGATAGTTACCGGATAAGGCGCAGCGGTCGGGCTGAACGGGGGGTTCGTGCACAC
AGCCCAGCTTGGAGCGAACGACCTACACCGAACTGAGATACCTACAGCGTGAGCTATGAGAAAGCGCCAC
GCTTCCCGAAGGGAGAAAGGCGGACAGGTATCCGGTAAGCGGCAGGGTCGGAACAGGAGAGCGCACGAGG
GAGCTTCCAGGGGGAAACGCCTGGTATCTTTATAGTCCTGTCGGGTTTCGCCACCTCTGACTTGAGCGTC
GATTTTTGTGATGCTCGTCAGGGGGGCGGAGCCTATGGAAAAACGCCAGCAACGCGGCCTTTTTACGGTT
CCTGGCCTTTTGCTGGCCTTTTGCTCACATGTTCTTTCCTGCGTTATCCCCTGATTCTGTGGATAACCGT
ATTACCGCCTTTGAGTGAGCTGATACCGCTCGCCGCAGCCGAACGACCGAGCGCAGCGAGTCAGTGAGCG
AGGAAGCGGAAGAGCGCCCAATACGCAAACCGCCTCTCCCCGCGCGTTGGCCGATTCATTAATGCAGCTG
GCACGACAGGTTTCCCGACTGGAAAGCGGGCAGTGAGCGCAACGCAATTAATACGCGTACCGCTAGCCAG
GAAGAGTTTGTAGAAACGCAAAAAGGCCATCCGTCAGGATGGCCTTCTGCTTAGTTTGATGCCTGGCAGT
TTATGGCGGGCGTCCTGCCCGCCACCCTCCGGGCCGTTGCTTCACAACGTTCAAATCCGCTCCCGGCGGA
TTTGTCCTACTCAGGAGAGCGTTCACCGACAAACAACAGATAAAACGAAAGGCCCAGTCTTCCGACTGAG
CCTTTCGTTTTATTTGATGCCTGGCAGTTCCCTACTCTCGCGTTAACGCTAGCATGGATGTTTTCCCAGT
CACGACGTTGTAAAACGACGGCCAGTCTTAAGCTCGGGCCCCAAATAATGATTTTATTTTGACTGATAGT
GACCTGTTCGTTGCAACAAATTGATGAGCAATGCTTTTTTATAATGCCAACTTTGTACAAAAAAGTTGGC
[894 nt withheld, positions 1051-1944]
TGCCCAACTTTCTTGTACAAAGTTGGCATTATAAGAAAGCATTGCTTATCAATTTGTTGCAACGAACAGG
TCACTATCAGTCAAAATAAAATCATTATTTGCCATCCAGCTGATATCCCCTATAGTGAGTCGTATTACAT
GGTCATAGCTGTTTCCTGGCAGCTCTGGCCCGTGTCTCAAAATCTCTGATGTTACATTGCACAAGATAAA
AATATATCATCATGCCTCCTCTAGACCAGCCAGGACAGAAATGCCTCGACTTCGCTGCTACCCAAGGTTG
CCGGGTGACGCACACCGTGGAAACGGATGAAGGCACGAACCCAGTGGACATAAGCCTGTTCGGTTCGTAA
GCTGTAATGCAAGTAGCGTATGCGCTCACGCAACTGGTCCAGAACCTTGACCGAACGCAGCGGTGGTAAC
GGCGCAGTGGCGGTTTTCATGGCTTGTTATGACTGTTTTTTTGGGGTACAGTCTATGCCTCGGGCATCCA
AGCAGCAAGCGCGTTACGCCGTGGGTCGATGTTTGATGTTATGGAGCAGCAACGATGTTACGCAGCAGGG
CAGTCGCCCTAAAACAAAGTTAAACATTATGAGGGAAGCGGTGATCGCCGAAGTATCGACTCAACTATCA
GAGGTAGTTGGCGTCATCGAGCGCCATCTCGAACCGACGTTGCTGGCCGTACATTTGTACGGCTCCGCAG
TGGATGGCGGCCTGAAGCCACACAGTGATATTGATTTGCTGGTTACGGTGACCGTAAGGCTTGATGAAAC
AACGCGGCGAGCTTTGATCAACGACCTTTTGGAAACTTCGGCTTCCCCTGGAGAGAGCGAGATTCTCCGC
GCTGTAGAAGTCACCATTGTTGTGCACGACGACATCATTCCGTGGCGTTATCCAGCTAAGCGCGAACTGC
AATTTGGAGAATGGCAGCGCAATGACATTCTTGCAGGTATCTTCGAGCCAGCCACGATCGACATTGATCT
GGCTATCTTGCTGACAAAAGCAAGAGAACATAGCGTTGCCTTGGTAGGTCCAGCGGCGGAGGAACTCTTT
GATCCGGTTCCTGAACAGGATCTATTTGAGGCGCTAAATGAAACCTTAACGCTATGGAACTCGCCGCCCG
ACTGGGCTGGCGATGAGCGAAATGTAGTGCTTACGTTGTCCCGCATTTGGTACAGCGCAGTAACCGGCAA
AATCGCGCCGAAGGATGTCGCTGCCGACTGGGCAATGGAGCGCCTGCCGGCCCAGTATCAGCCCGTCATA
CTTGAAGCTAGACAGGCTTATCTTGGACAAGAAGAAGATCGCTTGGCCTCGCGCGCAGATCAGTTGGAAG
AATTTGTCCACTACGTGAAAGGCGAGATCACCAAGGTAGTCGGCAAATAACCCTCGAGCCACCCATGACC
AAAATCCCTTAACGTGAGTTACGCGTCGTTCCACTGAGCGTCAGACCCCGTAGAAAAGATCAAAGGATCT
TCTTGAGATCCTTTTTTTCTGCGCGTAATCTGCTGCTTGCAAACAAAAAAACCACCGCTACCAGCGGTGG
TTTGTTTGCCGGATCAAGAGCTACCAACTCTTTTTCCGAAGGTAACTGGCTTCAGCAGAGCGCAGATACC
AAATACTGTTCTTCTAGTGTAGCCGTAGTTAGGCCACCACTTCAAGAACTCTGTAGCACCGCCTACATAC
CTCGCTCTGCTAATCCTGTTACCAGTGGCTGCTGCCAGTGGCGATAAGTCGTGTCTTACC
Features (pLannotate 1.2.2; 12 found; start..end, strand, type, name):
    504..596     +  CDS            lacI (fragment): lac repressor; lacI; The lac repressor binds to the lac operator to inhibit transcription in E. coli. This inhibition can be relieved by adding lactose or isopropyl-β-D-thiogalactopyranoside (IPTG).
    651..678     -  terminator     rrnB T2 terminator: transcription terminator T2 from the E. coli rrnB gene
    810..853     +  terminator     rrnB T1 terminator: Escherichia coli rrnB; transcription terminator T1 from the E. coli rrnB gene
    900..936     -  CDS            lacZα (fragment): LacZα fragment of β-galactosidase; lacZ fragment
    953..1048    +  protein_bind   attL3: mutant version of attL; recombination site for the Gateway® LR reaction LR Clonase™
   1051..1944    +  CDS            CDK2 (sequence withheld): CDK2_HUMAN - Also known as CDKN2. Experimental evidence at protein level: Swiss-Prot protein existence level 1. Serine/threonine-protein kinase involved in the control of the cell cycle; essential for meiosis, but dispensable for mitosis. Phosphorylates CTNNB1, USP37, p53/TP53, NPM1, CDK7, RB1, BRCA2, MYC, NPAT, EZH2. Triggers duplication of centrosomes and DNA. Acts at the G1-S transition to promote the E2F transcriptional program and the initiation of DNA synthesis, and modulates G2 progression; controls the timing of entry into mitosis/meiosis by controlling the subsequent activation of cyc
   1947..2045    -  protein_bind   attL2: mutant version of attL; recombination site for the Gateway® LR reaction LR Clonase™
   2063..2081    -  promoter       T7 promoter: promoter for bacteriophage T7 RNA polymerase
   2271..2294    +  promoter       Pc promoter (fragment): intI1 (promoter lies within the coding sequence); class 1 integron promoter
   2470..2526    +  CDS            GmR (fragment): gentamycin acetyltransferase; aacC1; confers resistance to gentamycin
   2533..3324    +  CDS            SmR: aminoglycoside adenylyltransferase (Murphy, 1985); aadA; confers resistance to spectinomycin and streptomycin
   3417..321     +  rep_origin     ori (across the origin): high-copy-number ColE1/pMB1/pBR322/pUC origin of replication
