[The description below was written by a language model from this plasmid's Addgene catalogue record and pLannotate feature annotations shown in this document.]
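Description:
pDONR223_CDK2_WT is a Gateway entry clone built on the Invitrogen pDONR223 backbone and carrying the wild-type human CDK2 open reading frame (reference transcript NM_001798.4). It belongs to the Target Accelerator Plasmid Collection. The sequenced plasmid is 3,684 nt. It replicates in E. coli from a high-copy ColE1/pUC-type origin and is selected with spectinomycin through the aadA (SmR) aminoglycoside adenylyltransferase gene. That gene sits downstream of a class 1 integron Pc promoter fragment and a short remnant of a gentamicin resistance gene. The small lacI and lacZα fragments that were annotated are backbone remnants rather than functional genes.

The CDK2 coding sequence (894 nt) encodes the serine/threonine kinase that acts at the G1–S transition. It is flanked by two attL recombination sites, which the automated annotation labels attL3 and attL2. These sites allow an LR Clonase reaction to move the ORF directionally into any compatible Gateway destination vector. The insert has no promoter of its own, as expected for an entry clone. rrnB T1 and T2 terminators lie upstream of the cassette and insulate it from read-through transcription, and a T7 promoter lies just outside the downstream att site, oriented back toward the insert. The depositor describes the clone as "open", meaning no stop codon immediately follows the insert, so the ORF can be fused in frame to C-terminal tags supplied by the destination vector. M13 forward and reverse primer sites flank the cassette for sequence verification.

The plasmid serves as the wild-type reference and as a source clone for making CDK2 expression constructs. In the collection, such clones support systematic functional comparison of cancer-associated gene variants.
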