Addgene plasmid #82296: pDONR223_CDK2_WT
Purpose: Gateway Donor vector containing CDK2, part of the Target Accelerator Plasmid Collection.
Depositing lab: Jesse Boehm & William Hahn & David Root. Depositing organization: Broad Institute. Publication: Systematic Functional Interrogation of Rare Cancer Variants Identifies Oncogenic Alleles. Kim E, Ilic N, Shrestha Y, Zou L, Kamburov A, Zhu C, Yang X, Lubonja R, Tran N, Nguyen C, Lawrence MS, Piccioni F, Bagul M, Doench JG, Chouinard CR, Wu X, Hogstrom L, Natoli T, Tamayo P, Horn H, Corsello SM, Lage K, Root DE, Subramanian A, Golub TR, Getz G, Boehm JS, Hahn WC. Cancer Discov. 2016 Jul;6(7):714-26. doi: 10.1158/2159-8290.CD-16-0160. Epub 2016 May 4. PubMed 27147599.
Backbone
  Vector backbone: pDONR223
  Backbone manufacturer: Invitrogen
  Backbone size w/o insert (bp): 2790
  Vector type: Gateway Entry vector
Growth in bacteria
  Bacterial resistance: Spectinomycin, 50 μg/mL
  Growth temperature: 37°C
  Growth strain: DH5alpha
  Copy number: High Copy
Gene/Insert
  Gene/Insert name: CDK2 (alt name: NM_001798.4)
  Species: H. sapiens (human)
  Mutation: WT
  Entrez Gene: CDK2 (a.k.a. CDKN2, p33(CDK2))
  Promoter: None
  Cloning method: Gateway Cloning
  Sequencing primers: 5′ M13pUC-fwd; 3′ M13-Rev
Terms and licenses: Academic/Nonprofit Terms; Industry Terms: Not Available to Industry
Depositor comments: Open state: NO stop codon immediately follows insert. Supporting reference: Systematic morphological profiling of human gene and allele function via Cell Painting. Rohban MH, et al. Elife. 2017, Mar 18;6. pii: e24060. PubMed PMID 28315521
How to cite: pDONR223_CDK2_WT was a gift from Jesse Boehm & William Hahn & David Root (Addgene plasmid # 82296 ; http://n2t.net/addgene:82296 ; RRID:Addgene_82296)
