>Addgene plasmid #82296 | pDONR223_CDK2_WT | depositor partial sequence | sequence record 155667 | Insert sequence
[894 nt withheld, positions 1-894]
